Addgene plasmid #24124: PHAGE-P-CMVt-N-HA Nedd4 wt
Depositing lab: Peter Howley. Depositing organization: Harvard Medical School.
Backbone
  Vector backbone: PHAGE-P-CMVt
  Backbone size w/o insert (bp): 6000
  Vector type: Mammalian Expression
Growth in bacteria
  Bacterial resistance: Ampicillin, 100 μg/mL
  Growth temperature: 37°C
  Growth strain: DH5alpha
  Copy number: Unknown
Gene/Insert
  Gene/Insert name: Nedd4 WT
  Species: H. sapiens (human)
  Insert size (bp): 2700
  Entrez Gene: NEDD4 (a.k.a. NEDD4-1, RPF1)
  Tag / fusion protein: HA (N terminal on backbone)
  Cloning method: Restriction Enzyme
  Sequencing primers: 5′ Unknown
Terms and licenses: Academic/Nonprofit Terms; Industry Terms: Not Available to Industry
How to cite: PHAGE-P-CMVt-N-HA Nedd4 wt was a gift from Peter Howley (Addgene plasmid # 24124 ; http://n2t.net/addgene:24124 ; RRID:Addgene_24124)
