[The description below was written by a language model from this plasmid's Addgene catalogue record.]
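Description:
PHAGE-P-CMVt-N-HA Nedd4 wt is a mammalian expression plasmid carrying the wild-type human NEDD4 coding sequence (also known as NEDD4-1 or RPF1) in the PHAGE-P-CMVt backbone. The backbone is recorded as about 6 kb and the insert as about 2.7 kb, placed by restriction enzyme cloning. The plasmid is propagated in E. coli under ampicillin selection; its copy number is listed as unknown, and the origin of replication is not stated. No feature table accompanies the record, so the exact arrangement of regulatory elements cannot be confirmed. The backbone name points to a CMV-type promoter driving the insert, but the record does not explicitly state the promoter, what the "t" and "P" designations stand for, any mammalian selection marker, or whether viral packaging elements are present.

The backbone supplies an N-terminal HA epitope tag, so the expressed product is HA-NEDD4. The tag allows the protein to be detected by immunoblotting or immunofluorescence and recovered by immunoprecipitation with anti-HA antibodies, and distinguishes it from the endogenous protein. NEDD4 is a HECT-domain E3 ubiquitin ligase that transfers ubiquitin to substrate proteins. The "wt" designation marks this as the unmutated form, which would typically be used alongside mutant versions as a reference. The record does not give a specific purpose, but a construct of this type is suited to expressing tagged NEDD4 in mammalian cells to study its substrates, interaction partners and ubiquitination activity.
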