>Addgene plasmid #24124 | PHAGE-P-CMVt-N-HA Nedd4 wt | addgene partial sequence | sequence record 29897 | 24124 with CMV-F
TTAGCAGAGCTCTCCCTATCAGTGATAGAGATCTCCCTATCAGTGATAGAGATCGTCGACGAGCTCGCTT
TAGTGAACCGTCAGATCGCCTGGAGACGCCATCCACGCTGTTTTGACCTCCATAGAAGACACCGGGACCG
ATCCAGCCTCCGGACTCTAGCGTTTAAACGCTAGCCACCATGGCGTACCCATACGATGTTCCAGATTACG
CTGCTCGAGGTTATCAAACAAGTTTGTACAAAAAAGCAGGCTCCGCGGCCGCCCCCTTCACCATGGCAAC
TTGCGCGGTGGAGGTGTTCGGGCTCCTGGAGGACGAGGAAAATTCACGAATTGTGAGAGTAAGAGTTATA
GCCGGAATAGGCCTTGCCAAGAAGGATATATTGGGAGCTAGTGATCCTTACGTGAGAGTGACGTTATATG
ACCCAATGAATGGAGTTCTTACAAGTGTGCAAACAAAAACCATTAAAAAGAGTTTGAATCCAAAGTGGAA
TGAAGAAATATTATTCAGAGTTCATCCTCAGCAGCACCGGCTTCTTTTTGAAGTGTTTGACGAAAACCGA
TTGACAAGAGATGATTTCCTAGGTCAAGTGGATGTTCCACTTTATCCATTACCGACAGAAAATCCAAGAT
TGGAGAGACCATATACATTTAAGGATTTTGTTCTTCATCCAAGAAGTCACAAATCAAGAGTTAAAGGTTA
TCTGAGACTAAAAATGACTTATTTACCTAAAACCAGTGGCTCAGAAGATGATAATGCAGAACAGGCTGAG
GATTG
